Addgene plasmid #12867: DCT.VV.Orf179
Purpose: This plasmid was designed for screening purposes and may contain discrepancies relative to the current canonical GenBank version of the gene.
Depositing lab: Jack Bennink & Jon Yewdell. Depositing organization: National Institute of Allergy and Infectious Diseases (NIAID). Publication: Identification of poxvirus CD8+ T cell determinants to enable rational design and characterization of smallpox vaccines. Tscharke DC, Karupiah G, Zhou J, Palmore T, Irvine KR, Haeryfar SM, Williams S, Sidney J, Sette A, Bennink JR, Yewdell JW. J Exp Med. 2005 January 3; 201(1): 95–104. 10.1084/jem.20041912 PubMed 15623576.
Backbone
  Vector backbone: pcDNA 3.1D V5-His-TOPO
  Backbone manufacturer: Invitrogen
  Backbone size w/o insert (bp): 5514
  Vector type: Mammalian Expression
  Selectable markers: Neomycin (select with G418)
Growth in bacteria
  Bacterial resistance: Ampicillin, 100 μg/mL
  Growth temperature: 37°C
  Growth strain: DH5alpha
  Copy number: High Copy
Gene/Insert
  Gene/Insert name: VV.Orf179 (alt name: VV_WR_075)
  Species: Vaccinia Virus
  Insert size (bp): 1149
  Cloning method: Restriction Enzyme; 5′ cloning site BamHI (not destroyed); 3′ cloning site BamHI (not destroyed)
  Sequencing primers: 5′ Universal T7
Terms and licenses: Academic/Nonprofit Terms; Industry Terms: Not Available to Industry
Depositor comments: Please see the Vaccinia kit page ( https://www.addgene.org/vvorf/ ) for more information. The kit page contains the supplemental VVOrfData spreadsheet, which includes important information about this plasmid. The plasmid and insert names provided here relate only to this library. The name of the ORF (if present) in VACV strain Copenhagen and the name of the ORF (if annotated) in VACV strain WR sequence can be found in VVOrfData spreadsheet. Please note that the amino acid sequence given for each ORF in the spreadsheet may contain some errors. Additionally, changes from the expected sequence may be present in these plasmids. Please see Addgene's quality control sequence and sequencing notes in the VVOrfData spreadsheet before ordering this plasmid.
How to cite: DCT.VV.Orf179 was a gift from Jack Bennink & Jon Yewdell (Addgene plasmid # 12867 ; http://n2t.net/addgene:12867 ; RRID:Addgene_12867)
