[The description below was written by a language model from this plasmid's Addgene catalogue record.]
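Description:
DCT.VV.Orf179 is a mammalian expression plasmid built on the commercial pcDNA 3.1D V5-His-TOPO backbone (about 5.5 kb without insert) and carrying a single vaccinia virus open reading frame, designated VV.Orf179 within its library and also listed as VV_WR_075. The insert is about 1.15 kb and is flanked by intact BamHI sites at both ends, so it can be released as a fragment. The plasmid is maintained at high copy in E. coli under ampicillin selection, and the backbone also provides a neomycin resistance marker that allows G418 selection of transfected mammalian cells. No feature table accompanies the record. The promoter is therefore not explicitly stated, although pcDNA3.1-family vectors generally drive expression from the CMV immediate-early promoter, with an upstream T7 promoter site, consistent with the T7 sequencing primer listed. The backbone name implies C-terminal V5 and His tags, but the record does not say whether the ORF is in frame with them.

The construct belongs to a library of individually cloned vaccinia virus ORFs associated with work on identifying poxvirus CD8+ T cell determinants relevant to the design and characterization of smallpox vaccines. In such a library, each viral protein can be expressed separately in transfected cells to test which gene products are recognised by virus-specific T cells. The plasmid was designed for screening rather than as a sequence-verified reference clone. The depositors caution that the insert may differ from the canonical GenBank sequence and that the plasmid and insert names apply only within this library. Correspondence to Copenhagen and WR strain ORF nomenclature is given in the supplementary data that accompany the kit.
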