>Addgene plasmid #12867 | DCT.VV.Orf179 | addgene partial sequence | sequence record 19256 | T7 5'-TAATACGACTCACTATAGGG-3'
AGTACCCTTCACCGAATTCCAGCTGACCACCATGAATAACTTTGTTAAACAAGTAGCTTCAAAGTCTCTA
AAACCTACCAAAAAATTGTCTCCGTCAGATGAGGTGATATCTTTAAACGAATGCATAATATCCTTTAACT
TGGATAACTTTTATTATTGCAACGATGGACTGTTTACTAAGCCCATTAATACTCCGGAGGATGTTCTTAA
ATCACTCTTGATCATGGAATCATTCGCCCACGAGAAGATGATAATCAAAGGATTGATAAAAATACTAATA
TCTAGAGCATATATTAATGATATTTATTTTACTCCGTTCGGTTGGTTGACGGGCGTCGACGATGATCCTG
AAACACACGTGGTGATAAAAATAATTTTCAATTCATCACTAATATCTATCAAGTCTCAAGTTATAGAATA
TTTAAAACCATACAATGTCAATAACCTATCGGTACTTACCACAGAAAAAGAATTAAGTATTAATACGTTC
AATGTTCCGGATTCTATACCTATGTCGATAATTTCGTTTTTCCCATTCGATACAGATTTTATACTAGTTA
TTTTGTTTTTTGGAGTATATAATGACTCGTATTGTGGAATAAGCTATATAAGTCCGAAAGAGAGACTACC
GTATATCATCGAAATATTAAAACCGTTGGTGTCGGAAATTAACATGTTATCGGATGAA
